Addgene plasmid #46613: AB.pCCL.sin.cPPT.U6.miR-337-3p-Decoy.hPGK.GFP.WPRE
Depositing lab: Brian Brown. Depositing organization: Icahn School of Medicine at Mount Sinai. Publication: High-throughput assessment of microRNA activity and function using microRNA sensor and decoy libraries. Mullokandov G, Baccarini A, Ruzo A, Jayaprakash AD, Tung N, Israelow B, Evans MJ, Sachidanandam R, Brown BD. Nat Methods. 2012 Jul 1;9(8):840-6. doi: 10.1038/nmeth.2078. PubMed 22751203.
Backbone
  Vector backbone: AB.pCCLsin.PPT.U6.hPGK.GFP.wpre
  Backbone size w/o insert (bp): 8233
  Vector type: Lentiviral
  Selectable markers: eGFP
Growth in bacteria
  Bacterial resistance: Ampicillin, 100 μg/mL
  Growth temperature: 37°C
  Growth strain: Stbl3
  Copy number: High Copy
Gene/Insert
  Gene/Insert name: miR-337-3p Decoy (alt name: 8314)
  Species: M. musculus (mouse)
  Insert size (bp): 79
  Promoter: hU6
  Cloning method: Restriction Enzyme; 5′ cloning site BsmBI (destroyed during cloning); 3′ cloning site BsmBI (destroyed during cloning)
  Sequencing primers: 5′ CATAATAGCAACAGACATAC; 3′ pBluescriptSK_primer
Terms and licenses: Academic/Nonprofit Terms; Industry Terms: Not Available to Industry
Depositor comments: Depositor Website: http://www.mountsinai.org/profiles/brian-d-brown/ Please cite Mullokandov, Baccarini, Ruzo et al. Nature Methods 2013.
How to cite: AB.pCCL.sin.cPPT.U6.miR-337-3p-Decoy.hPGK.GFP.WPRE was a gift from Brian Brown (Addgene plasmid # 46613 ; http://n2t.net/addgene:46613 ; RRID:Addgene_46613)
