[The description below was written by a language model from this plasmid's Addgene catalogue record.]
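Description:
AB.pCCL.sin.cPPT.U6.miR-337-3p-Decoy.hPGK.GFP.WPRE is a self-inactivating (SIN) lentiviral transfer plasmid built on the pCCL backbone (about 8.2 kb without insert). It is designed to deliver a microRNA decoy into mammalian cells by lentiviral transduction. In bacteria it is a high-copy plasmid selected with ampicillin, and it is grown in a recombination-deficient strain, as is usual for vectors carrying repeated LTR sequences. The record includes no feature table, so the bacterial origin and the detailed LTR and packaging elements can only be inferred from the vector name and type.

The payload consists of two expression units. A human U6 (RNA polymerase III) promoter drives a short 79 bp insert, the miR-337-3p decoy, annotated as mouse. It was cloned between BsmBI sites that were destroyed in the process. A decoy transcript of this kind carries target sites complementary to the microRNA, so abundant U6-driven expression is intended to sequester miR-337-3p and relieve repression of its natural targets. The exact site arrangement is not stated in the record. Downstream, the human PGK promoter expresses eGFP, which is the only marker in mammalian cells and allows transduced cells to be identified or sorted by fluorescence. The central polypurine tract (cPPT) improves nuclear import of the viral genome and thus transduction efficiency. The WPRE enhances post-transcriptional expression of the transgene.

The construct belongs to a collection of microRNA sensor and decoy vectors made for high-throughput assessment of microRNA activity and function. Its typical use is stable loss-of-function study of miR-337-3p.
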