>Addgene plasmid #46613 | AB.pCCL.sin.cPPT.U6.miR-337-3p-Decoy.hPGK.GFP.WPRE | depositor partial sequence | sequence record 65929 | miR-337-3p Decoy
CATCAACAGGCATCATAATGGAGCTGAACAAGTATTCTGGTCACAGAATACAACAGGCATCATAATGGAG
CTGAACAAG
