>Addgene plasmid #46613 | AB.pCCL.sin.cPPT.U6.miR-337-3p-Decoy.hPGK.GFP.WPRE | depositor partial sequence | sequence record 65930 | empty backbone
AATGCTTCAATAATATTGAAAAAGGAAGAGTATGAGTATTCAACATTTCCGTGTCGCCCTTATTCCCTTT
TTTGCGGCATTTTGCCTTCCTGTTTTTGCTCACCCAGAAACGCTGGTGAAAGTAAAAGATGCTGAAGATC
AGTTGGGTGCACGAGTGGGTTACATCGAACTGGATCTCAACAGCGGTAAGATCCTTGAGAGTTTTCGCCC
CGAAGAACGTTTTCCAATGATGAGCACTTTTAAAGTTCTGCTATGTGGCGCGGTATTATCCCGTATTGAC
GCCGGGCAAGAGCAACTCGGTCGCCGCATACACTATTCTCAGAATGACTTGGTTGAGTACTCACCAGTCA
CAGAAAAGCATCTTACGGATGGCATGACAGTAAGAGAATTATGCAGTGCTGCCATAACCATGAGTGATAA
CACTGCGGCCAACTTACTTCTGACAACGATCGGAGGACCGAAGGAGCTAACCGCTTTTTTGCACAACATG
GGGGATCATGTAACTCGCCTTGATCGTTGGGAACCGGAGCTGAATGAAGCCATACCAAACGACGAGCGTG
ACACCACGATGCCTGTAGCAATGGCAACAACGTTGCGCAAACTATTAACTGGCGAACTACTTACTCTAGC
TTCCCGGCAACAATTAATAGACTGGATGGAGGCGGATAAAGTTGCAGGACCACTTCTGCGCTCGGCCCTT
CCGGCTGGCTGGTTTATTGCTGATAAATCTGGAGCCGGTGAGCGTGGGTCTCGCGGTATCATTGCAGCAC
TGGGGCCAGATGGTAAGCCCTCCCGTATCGTAGTTATCTACACGACGGGGAGTCAGGCAACTATGGATGA
ACGAAATAGACAGATCGCTGAGATAGGTGCCTCACTGATTAAGCATTGGTAACTGTCAGACCAAGTTTAC
TCATATATACTTTAGATTGATTTAAAACTTCATTTTTAATTTAAAAGGATCTAGGTGAAGATCCTTTTTG
ATAATCTCATGACCAAAATCCCTTAACGTGAGTTTTCGTTCCACTGAGCGTCAGACCCCGTAGAAAAGAT
CAAAGGATCTTCTTGAGATCCTTTTTTTCTGCGCGTAATCTGCTGCTTGCAAACAAAAAAACCACCGCTA
CCAGCGGTGGTTTGTTTGCCGGATCAAGAGCTACCAACTCTTTTTCCGAAGGTAACTGGCTTCAGCAGAG
CGCAGATACCAAATACTGTCCTTCTAGTGTAGCCGTAGTTAGGCCACCACTTCAAGAACTCTGTAGCACC
GCCTACATACCTCGCTCTGCTAATCCTGTTACCAGTGGCTGCTGCCAGTGGCGATAAGTCGTGTCTTACC
GGGTTGGACTCAAGACGATAGTTACCGGATAAGGCGCAGCGGTCGGGCTGAACGGGGGGTTCGTGCACAC
AGCCCAGCTTGGAGCGAACGACCTACACCGAACTGAGATACCTACAGCGTGAGCTATGAGAAAGCGCCAC
GCTTCCCGAAGGGAGAAAGGCGGACAGGTATCCGGTAAGCGGCAGGGTCGGAACAGGAGAGCGCACGAGG
GAGCTTCCAGGGGGAAACGCCTGGTATCTTTATAGTCCTGTCGGGTTTCGCCACCTCTGACTTGAGCGTC
GATTTTTGTGATGCTCGTCAGGGGGGCGGAGCCTATGGAAAAACGCCAGCAACGCGGCCTTTTTACGGTT
CCTGGCCTTTTGCTGGCCTTTTGCTCACATGTTCTTTCCTGCGTTATCCCCTGATTCTGTGGATAACCGT
ATTACCGCCTTTGAGTGAGCTGATACCGCTCGCCGCAGCCGAACGACCGAGCGCAGCGAGTCAGTGAGCG
AGGAAGCGGAAGAGCGCCCAATACGCAAACCGCCTCTCCCCGCGCGTTGGCCGATTCATTAATGCAGCTG
GCACGACAGGTTTCCCGACTGGAAAGCGGGCAGTGAGCGCAACGCAATTAATGTGAGTTAGCTCACTCAT
TAGGCACCCCAGGCTTTACACTTTATGCTTCCGGCTCGTATGTTGTGTGGAATTGTGAGCGGATAACAAT
TTCACACAGGAAACAGCTATGACCATGATTACGCCAAGCGCGCAATTAACCCTCACTAAAGGGAACAAAA
GCTGGAGCTGCAAGCTTGGCCATTGCATACGTTGTATCCATATCATAATATGTACATTTATATTGGCTCA
TGTCCAACATTACCGCCATGTTGACATTGATTATTGACTAGTTATTAATAGTAATCAATTACGGGGTCAT
TAGTTCATAGCCCATATATGGAGTTCCGCGTTACATAACTTACGGTAAATGGCCCGCCTGGCTGACCGCC
CAACGACCCCCGCCCATTGACGTCAATAATGACGTATGTTCCCATAGTAACGCCAATAGGGACTTTCCAT
TGACGTCAATGGGTGGAGTATTTACGGTAAACTGCCCACTTGGCAGTACATCAAGTGTATCATATGCCAA
GTACGCCCCCTATTGACGTCAATGACGGTAAATGGCCCGCCTGGCATTATGCCCAGTACATGACCTTATG
GGACTTTCCTACTTGGCAGTACATCTACGTATTAGTCATCGCTATTACCATGGTGATGCGGTTTTGGCAG
TACATCAATGGGCGTGGATAGCGGTTTGACTCACGGGGATTTCCAAGTCTCCACCCCATTGACGTCAATG
GGAGTTTGTTTTGGCACCAAAATCAACGGGACTTTCCAAAATGTCGTAACAACTCCGCCCCATTGACGCA
AATGGGCGGTAGGCGTGTACGGTGGGAGGTCTATATAAGCAGAGCTCGTTTAGTGAACCGGGGTCTCTCT
GGTTAGACCAGATCTGAGCCTGGGAGCTCTCTGGCTAACTAGGGAACCCACTGCTTAAGCCTCAATAAAG
CTTGCCTTGAGTGCTTCAAGTAGTGTGTGCCCGTCTGTTGTGTGACTCTGGTAACTAGAGATCCCTCAGA
CCCTTTTAGTCAGTGTGGAAAATCTCTAGCAGTGGCGCCCGAACAGGGACCTGAAAGCGAAAGGGAAACC
AGAGCTCTCTCGACGCAGGACTCGGCTTGCTGAAGCGCGCACGGCAAGAGGCGAGGGGCGGCGACTGGTG
AGTACGCCAAAAATTTTGACTAGCGGAGGCTAGAAGGAGAGAGATGGGTGCGAGAGCGTCAGTATTAAGC
GGGGGAGAATTAGATCGCGATGGGAAAAAATTCGGTTAAGGCCAGGGGGAAAGAAAAAATATAAATTAAA
ACATATAGTATGGGCAAGCAGGGAGCTAGAACGATTCGCAGTTAATCCTGGCCTGTTAGAAACATCAGAA
GGCTGTAGACAAATACTGGGACAGCTACAACCATCCCTTCAGACAGGATCAGAAGAACTTAGATCATTAT
ATAATACAGTAGCAACCCTCTATTGTGTGCATCAAAGGATAGAGATAAAAGACACCAAGGAAGCTTTAGA
CAAGATAGAGGAAGAGCAAAACAAAAGTAAGACCACCGCACAGCAAGCGGCCGCTGATCTTCAGACCTGG
AGGAGGAGATATGAGGGACAATTGGAGAAGTGAATTATATAAATATAAAGTAGTAAAAATTGAACCATTA
GGAGTAGCACCCACCAAGGCAAAGAGAAGAGTGGTGCAGAGAGAAAAAAGAGCAGTGGGAATAGGAGCTT
TGTTCCTTGGGTTCTTGGGAGCAGCAGGAAGCACTATGGGCGCAGCCTCAATGACGCTGACGGTACAGGC
CAGACAATTATTGTCTGGTATAGTGCAGCAGCAGAACAATTTGCTGAGGGCTATTGAGGCGCAACAGCAT
CTGTTGCAACTCACAGTCTGGGGCATCAAGCAGCTCCAGGCAAGAATCCTGGCTGTGGAAAGATACCTAA
AGGATCAACAGCTCCTGGGGATTTGGGGTTGCTCTGGAAAACTCATTTGCACCACTGCTGTGCCTTGGAA
TGCTAGTTGGAGTAATAAATCTCTGGAACAGATTTGGAATCACACGACCTGGATGGAGTGGGACAGAGAA
ATTAACAATTACACAAGCTTAATACACTCCTTAATTGAAGAATCGCAAAACCAGCAAGAAAAGAATGAAC
AAGAATTATTGGAATTAGATAAATGGGCAAGTTTGTGGAATTGGTTTAACATAACAAATTGGCTGTGGTA
TATAAAATTATTCATAATGATAGTAGGAGGCTTGGTAGGTTTAAGAATAGTTTTTGCTGTACTTTCTATA
GTGAATAGAGTTAGGCAGGGATATTCACCATTATCGTTTCAGACCCACCTCCCAACCCCGAGGGGACCCG
ACAGGCCCGAAGGAATAGAAGAAGAAGGTGGAGAGAGAGACAGAGACAGATCCATTCGATTAGTGAACGG
ATCTCGACGGTATCGGTTAACTTTTAAAAGAAAAGGGGGGATTGGGGGGTACAGTGCAGGGGAAAGAATA
GTAGACATAATAGCAACAGACATACAAACTAAAGAATTACAAAAACAAATTACAAAAATTCAAAATTTTA
TCGATCACGAGACTAGCCTCGAGAAGCTTGATATCGAATTCAAAAAAGACGGCGCTAGGATCATCGAGAC
GGTACCGTCTCCGATGATCCTAGCGCCGTCAAACAAGGCTTTTCTCCAAGGGATATTTATAGTCTCAAAA
CACACAATTACTTTACAGTTAGGGTGAGTTTCCTTTTGTGCTGTTTTTTAAAATAATAATTTAGTATTTG
TATCTCTTATAGAAATCCAAGCCTATCATGTAAAATGTAGCTAGTATTAAAAAGAACAGATTATCTGTCT
TTTATCGCACATTAAGCCTCTATAGTTACTAGGAAATATTATATGCAAATTAACCGGGGCAGGGGAGTAG
CCGAGCTTCTCCCACAAGTCTGTGCGAGGGGGCCGGCGCGGGCCTAGAGATGGCGGCGTCGGATGGATCC
ACTAGTTCTAGAGCGGCCATCGAATTCCCACGGGGTTGGGGTTGCGCCTTTTCCAAGGCAGCCCTGGGTT
TGCGCAGGGACGCGGCTGCTCTGGGCGTGGTTCCGGGAAACGCAGCGGCGCCGACCCTGGGTCTCGCACA
TTCTTCACGTCCGTTCGCAGCGTCACCCGGATCTTCGCCGCTACCCTTGTGGGCCCCCCGGCGACGCTTC
CTGCTCCGCCCCTAAGTCGGGAAGGTTCCTTGCGGTTCGCGGCGTGCCGGACGTGACAAACGGAAGCCGC
ACGACTCACTAGTACCCTCGCAGACGGACAGCGCCAGGGAGCAATGGCAGCGCGCCGACCGCGATGGGCT
GTGGCCAATAGCGGCTGCTCAGCGGGGCGCGCCGAGAGCAGCGGCCGGGAAGGGGCGGTGCGGGAGGCGG
GGTGTGGGGCGGTAGTGTGGGCCCTGTTCCTGCCCGCGCGGTGTTCCGCATTCTGCAAGCCTCCGGAGCG
CACGTCGGCAGTCGGCTCCCTCGTTGACCGAATCACCGACCTCTCTCCCCAGGGGGATCCACCGGTCGCC
ACCATGGTGAGCAAGGGCGAGGAGCTGTTCACCGGGGTGGTGCCCATCCTGGTCGAGCTGGACGGCGACG
TAAACGGCCACAAGTTCAGCGTGTCCGGCGAGGGCGAGGGCGATGCCACCTACGGCAAGCTGACCCTGAA
GTTCATCTGCACCACCGGCAAGCTGCCCGTGCCCTGGCCCACCCTCGTGACCACCCTGACCTACGGCGTG
CAGTGCTTCAGCCGCTACCCCGACCACATGAAGCAGCACGACTTCTTCAAGTCCGCCATGCCCGAAGGCT
ACGTCCAGGAGCGCACCATCTTCTTCAAGGACGACGGCAACTACAAGACCCGCGCCGAGGTGAAGTTCGA
GGGCGACACCCTGGTGAACCGCATCGAGCTGAAGGGCATCGACTTCAAGGAGGACGGCAACATCCTGGGG
CACAAGCTGGAGTACAACTACAACAGCCACAACGTCTATATCATGGCCGACAAGCAGAAGAACGGCATCA
AGGTGAACTTCAAGATCCGCCACAACATCGAGGACGGCAGCGTGCAGCTCGCCGACCACTACCAGCAGAA
CACCCCCATCGGCGACGGCCCCGTGCTGCTGCCCGACAACCACTACCTGAGCACCCAGTCCGCCCTGAGC
AAAGACCCCAACGAGAAGCGCGATCACATGGTCCTGCTGGAGTTCGTGACCGCCGCCGGGATCACTCTCG
GCATGGACGAGCTGTACAAGTAAAGCGGCCGCGTCGACAATCAACCTCTGGATTACAAAATTTGTGAAAG
ATTGACTGGTATTCTTAACTATGTTGCTCCTTTTACGCTATGTGGATACGCTGCTTTAATGCCTTTGTAT
CATGCTATTGCTTCCCGTATGGCTTTCATTTTCTCCTCCTTGTATAAATCCTGGTTGCTGTCTCTTTATG
AGGAGTTGTGGCCCGTTGTCAGGCAACGTGGCGTGGTGTGCACTGTGTTTGCTGACGCAACCCCCACTGG
TTGGGGCATTGCCACCACCTGTCAGCTCCTTTCCGGGACTTTCGCTTTCCCCCTCCCTATTGCCACGGCG
GAACTCATCGCCGCCTGCCTTGCCCGCTGCTGGACAGGGGCTCGGCTGTTGGGCACTGACAATTCCGTGG
TGTTGTCGGGGAAGCTGACGTCCTTTCCATGGCTGCTCGCCTGTGTTGCCACCTGGATTCTGCGCGGGAC
GTCCTTCTGCTACGTCCCTTCGGCCCTCAATCCAGCGGACCTTCCTTCCCGCGGCCTGCTGCCGGCTCTG
CGGCCTCTTCCGCGTCTTCGCCTTCGCCCTCAGACGAGTCGGATCTCCCTTTGGGCCGCCTCCCCGCCTG
GAATTCGAGCTCGGTACCTTTAAGACCAATGACTTACAAGGCAGCTGTAGATCTTAGCCACTTTTTAAAA
GAAAAGGGGGGACTGGAAGGGCTAATTCACTCCCAACGAAGACAAGATCTGCTTTTTGCTTGTACTGGGT
CTCTCTGGTTAGACCAGATCTGAGCCTGGGAGCTCTCTGGCTAACTAGGGAACCCACTGCTTAAGCCTCA
ATAAAGCTTGCCTTGAGTGCTTCAAGTAGTGTGTGCCCGTCTGTTGTGTGACTCTGGTAACTAGAGATCC
CTCAGACCCTTTTAGTCAGTGTGGAAAATCTCTAGCAGTAGTAGTTCATGTCATCTTATTATTCAGTATT
TATAACTTGCAAAGAAATGAATATCAGAGAGTGAGAGGAACTTGTTTATTGCAGCTTATAATGGTTACAA
ATAAAGCAATAGCATCACAAATTTCACAAATAAAGCATTTTTTTCACTGCATTCTAGTTGTGGTTTGTCC
AAACTCATCAATGTATCTTATCATGTCTGGCTCTAGCTATCCCGCCCCTAACTCCGCCCAGTTCCGCCCA
TTCTCCGCCCCATGGCTGACTAATTTTTTTTATTTATGCAGAGGCCGAGGCCGCCTCGGCCTCTGAGCTA
TTCCAGAAGTAGTGAGGAGGCTTTTTTGGAGGCCTAGGCTTTTGCGTCGAGACGTACCCAATTCGCCCTA
TAGTGAGTCGTATTACGCGCGCTCACTGGCCGTCGTTTTACAACGTCGTGACTGGGAAAACCCTGGCGTT
ACCCAACTTAATCGCCTTGCAGCACATCCCCCTTTCGCCAGCTGGCGTAATAGCGAAGAGGCCCGCACCG
ATCGCCCTTCCCAACAGTTGCGCAGCCTGAATGGCGAATGGCGCG
[124 nt withheld, positions 7676-7799]
C
[91 nt withheld, positions 7801-7891]
A
[49 nt withheld, positions 7893-7941]
CCTTTGACGTTGGAGTCCACGTTCTTT
[37 nt withheld, positions 7969-8005]
ACCCTATCTCGGTCTATTCTTTTGATTTATAAGGGATTTTGCCGATTTCGGCCTATTGGTTAAAAAATGA
GCTGATTTAACAAAAATTTAACGCGAATTTTAACAAAATATTAACGTTTACAATTTCC
