>Addgene plasmid #46613 | AB.pCCL.sin.cPPT.U6.miR-337-3p-Decoy.hPGK.GFP.WPRE | addgene partial sequence | sequence record 67066 | pBluescript-SK 5'-tctagaactagtggatc-3'
CCGCGCCGGCCCCCTCGCACAGACTTGTGGGAGAAGCTCGGCTACTCCCCTGCCCCGGTTAATTTGCATA
TAATATTTCCTAGTAACTATAGAGGCTTAATGTGCGATAAAAGACAGATAATCTGTTCTTTTTAATACTA
GCTACATTTTACATGATAGGCTTGGATTTCTATAAGAGATACAAATACTAAATTATTATTTTAAAAAACA
GCACAAAAGGAAACTCACCCTAACTGTAAAGTAATTGTGTGTTTTGAGACTATAAATATCCCTTGGAGAA
AAGCCTTGTTTGACGGCGCTAGGATCATCAACAGGCATCATAATGGAGCTGAACAAGTATTCTGGTCACA
GAATACAACAGGCATCATAATGGAGCTGAACAAGATGATCCTAGCGCCGTCTTTTTTGAATTCGATATCA
AGCTTCTCGAGGCTAGTCTCGTGATCGATAAAATTTTGAATTTTTGTAATTTGTTTTTGTAATTCTTTAG
TTTGTATGTCTGTTGCTATTATGTCTACTATTCTTTCCCCTGCACTGTACCCCCCAATCCCCCCTTTTCT
TTTAAAAGTTAACCGATACCGTC
